Addgene plasmid #201430: Dhh1 25-425-EGFP
Purpose: Bacterial protein expression of Dhh1 25-425
Depositing lab: Michael Rosen. Depositing organization: University of Texas Southwestern Medical Center. Publication: Quantitative reconstitution of yeast RNA processing bodies. Currie SL, Xing W, Muhlrad D, Decker CJ, Parker R, Rosen MK. Proc Natl Acad Sci U S A. 2023 Apr 4;120(14):e2214064120. doi: 10.1073/pnas.2214064120. Epub 2023 Mar 27. PubMed 36972455.
Backbone
  Vector backbone: MTTH-EGFP
  Backbone size w/o insert (bp): 7400
  Vector type: Bacterial Expression
Growth in bacteria
  Bacterial resistance: Ampicillin, 100 μg/mL
  Growth temperature: 37°C
  Growth strain: DH5alpha
  Copy number: High Copy
Gene/Insert
  Gene/Insert name: Dhh1
  Species: S. cerevisiae (budding yeast)
  Insert size (bp): 1203
  Mutation: aa 25-425 only
  Entrez Gene: DHH1 (a.k.a. YDL160C)
  Promoter: tac
  Tag / fusion protein: MBP, TEV (N terminal on backbone); EGFP, TEV, 6xHis (C terminal on backbone)
  Cloning method: Restriction Enzyme; 5′ cloning site NdeI (not destroyed); 3′ cloning site BamHI (not destroyed)
  Sequencing primers: 5′ GGTCGTCAGACTGTCGATGAAGCC; 3′ CAGGAAACAGCTATGACC
Resource information
  A portion of this plasmid was derived from a plasmid made by: gene insert was a gift from Roy Parker (University of Colorado Boulder)
Terms and licenses: Academic/Nonprofit Terms; Industry Terms: Not Available to Industry
How to cite: Dhh1 25-425-EGFP was a gift from Michael Rosen (Addgene plasmid # 201430 ; http://n2t.net/addgene:201430 ; RRID:Addgene_201430)
