[The description below was written by a language model from this plasmid's Addgene catalogue record and pLannotate feature annotations shown in this document.]
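Description:
Dhh1 25-425-EGFP is a bacterial expression plasmid built on the MTTH-EGFP backbone, an MBP-fusion vector whose layout resembles the pMAL family. It is designed to produce a fluorescently labelled fragment of the budding yeast DEAD-box RNA helicase Dhh1 in E. coli. The plasmid is about 8.7 kb and replicates from a ColE1/pMB1-type origin. The catalogue lists it as high copy, although the feature table also annotates a rop gene and bom fragments carried over from pBR322. Selection is by ampicillin through the bla gene, and an M13 phage origin is also present.

Expression is driven by the hybrid tac promoter followed by a lac operator. The plasmid carries lacI under the lacIq promoter, so transcription is repressed until it is induced with IPTG. The open reading frame encodes a cytosolic maltose-binding protein that lacks its signal sequence, then a TEV protease site, then Dhh1 residues 25-425 (1,203 bp, cloned between NdeI and BamHI sites that are both retained). This is followed by a green fluorescent protein, a second TEV site and a 6xHis tag. The catalogue calls the fluorescent protein EGFP, whereas the automated annotation matched it to the closely related variant mEmerald. A residual lacZα fragment and the rrnB T1 and T2 terminators lie downstream of the fusion.

This arrangement allows MBP- and His-based affinity purification, and TEV cleavage then removes both tags to leave Dhh1(25-425) fused to the fluorescent protein. The associated publication concerns quantitative reconstitution of yeast RNA processing bodies, which suggests the purified protein is used for in vitro work of that kind.
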