Features (pLannotate 1.2.2; 24 found; start..end, strand, type, name):
     31..59      +  promoter       tac promoter: strong E. coli promoter; hybrid between the trp and lac UV5 promoters
     67..83      +  protein_bind   lac operator: The lac repressor binds to the lac operator to inhibit transcription in E. coli. This inhibition can be relieved by adding lactose or isopropyl-β-D-thiogalactopyranoside (IPTG). lac repressor encoded by lacI
    153..1253    +  CDS            MBP: maltose binding protein from E. coli; malE (mutated); This version of the gene does not encode a signal sequence, so MBP will remain in the cytosol.
   1326..1346    +  CDS            TEV site: tobacco etch virus (TEV) protease recognition and cleavage site
   1353..2555    +  CDS            DHH1 (fragment): DHH1_YEAST - Experimental evidence at protein level: Swiss-Prot protein existence level 1. ATP-dependent RNA helicase involved in mRNA turnover, and more specifically in mRNA decapping by activating the decapping enzyme DCP1 (PubMed:11780629, PubMed:12032091, PubMed:11696541, PubMed:12730603, PubMed:15703442. PubMed:15706350). Is involved in G1/S DNA-damage checkpoint recovery, probably through the regulation of the translational status of a subset of mRNAs (PubMed:15166134). May also have a role in translation and mRNA nuclear export (PubMed:12930949). Required for sporulation (PubMed:1293094
   2583..3299    +  CDS            mEmerald: mEmerald is a basic (constitutively fluorescent) green fluorescent protein published in 1998, derived from Aequorea victoria. It is reported to be a very rapidly-maturing monomer with moderate acid sensitivity.
   3312..3332    +  CDS            TEV site: tobacco etch virus (TEV) protease recognition and cleavage site
   3333..3349    +  CDS            capTEV™ (fragment): composite tag for in vivo biotinylation, TEV protease cleavage, and 6xHis tagging
   3362..3516    +  CDS            lacZα (fragment): LacZα fragment of β-galactosidase; lacZ fragment
   3609..3724    +  ncRNA          5S rRNA: Accession: RF00001 - 5S ribosomal RNA
   3728..3814    +  terminator     rrnB T1 terminator: Escherichia coli rrnB; transcription terminator T1 from the E. coli rrnB gene
   3906..3933    +  terminator     rrnB T2 terminator: transcription terminator T2 from the E. coli rrnB gene
   3952..4043    +  promoter       AmpR promoter: bla
   4044..4904    +  CDS            AmpR: β-lactamase; bla; confers resistance to ampicillin, carbenicillin, and related antibiotics
   4946..5459    -  rep_origin     M13 ori (sequence partly withheld): M13 bacteriophage origin of replication; arrow indicates direction of (+) strand synthesis
   5570..6158    +  rep_origin     ori: high-copy-number ColE1/pMB1/pBR322/pUC origin of replication
   6344..6413    -  misc_feature   bom (fragment): basis of mobility region from pBR322
   6411..6509    -  misc_feature   bom (fragment): basis of mobility region from pBR322
   6611..6802    -  CDS            rop: Rop protein, which maintains plasmids at low copy number; rop
   6819..7199    +  CDS            YPB1_ECOLX: Protein predicted: Swiss-Prot protein existence level 4. From Escherichia coli.
   7298..7375    +  promoter       lacIq promoter: lacI (mutant); In the lacIq allele, a single base change in the promoter boosts expression of the lacI gene about 10-fold.
   7376..8458    +  CDS            lacI: lac repressor; lacI; The lac repressor binds to the lac operator to inhibit transcription in E. coli. This inhibition can be relieved by adding lactose or isopropyl-β-D-thiogalactopyranoside (IPTG).
   8471..8492    +  protein_bind   CAP binding site: CAP binding activates transcription in the presence of cAMP. E. coli catabolite activator protein
   8511..8528    +  promoter       tet promoter (fragment): E. coli promoter for tetracycline efflux protein gene
>Addgene plasmid #201430 | Dhh1 25-425-EGFP | addgene full sequence | sequence record 395179 | Addgene NGS Result
CGGTTCTGGCAAATATTCTGAAATGAGCTGTTGACAATTAATCATCGGCTCGTATAATGTGTGGAATTGT
GAGCGGATAACAATTTCACACAGGAAACAGCCAGTCCGTTTAGGTGTTTTCACGAGCACTTCACCAACAA
GGACCATAGATTATGAAAACTGAAGAAGGTAAACTGGTAATCTGGATTAACGGCGATAAAGGCTATAACG
GTCTCGCTGAAGTCGGTAAGAAATTCGAGAAAGATACCGGAATTAAAGTCACCGTTGAGCATCCGGATAA
ACTGGAAGAGAAATTCCCACAGGTTGCGGCAACTGGCGATGGCCCTGACATTATCTTCTGGGCACACGAC
CGCTTTGGTGGCTACGCTCAATCTGGCCTGTTGGCTGAAATCACCCCGGACAAAGCGTTCCAGGACAAGC
TGTATCCGTTTACCTGGGATGCCGTACGTTACAACGGCAAGCTGATTGCTTACCCGATCGCTGTTGAAGC
GTTATCGCTGATTTATAACAAAGATCTGCTGCCGAACCCGCCAAAAACCTGGGAAGAGATCCCGGCGCTG
GATAAAGAACTGAAAGCGAAAGGTAAGAGCGCGCTGATGTTCAACCTGCAAGAACCGTACTTCACCTGGC
CGCTGATTGCTGCTGACGGGGGTTATGCGTTCAAGTATGAAAACGGCAAGTACGACATTAAAGACGTGGG
CGTGGATAACGCTGGCGCGAAAGCGGGTCTGACCTTCCTGGTTGACCTGATTAAAAACAAACACATGAAT
GCAGACACCGATTACTCCATCGCAGAAGCTGCCTTTAATAAAGGCGAAACAGCGATGACCATCAACGGCC
CGTGGGCATGGTCCAACATCGACACCAGCAAAGTGAATTATGGTGTAACGGTACTGCCGACCTTCAAGGG
TCAACCATCCAAACCGTTCGTTGGCGTGCTGAGCGCAGGTATTAACGCCGCCAGTCCGAACAAAGAGCTG
GCAAAAGAGTTCCTCGAAAACTATCTGCTGACTGATGAAGGTCTGGAAGCGGTTAATAAAGACAAACCGC
TGGGTGCCGTAGCGCTGAAGTCTTACGAGGAAGAGTTGGCGAAAGATCCACGTATTGCCGCCACCATGGA
AAACGCCCAGAAAGGTGAAATCATGCCGAACATCCCGCAGATGTCCGCTTTCTGGTATGCCGTGCGTACT
GCGGTGATCAACGCCGCCAGCGGTCGTCAGACTGTCGATGAAGCCCTGAAAGACGCGCAGACTAATTCGA
GCTCGAACAACAACAACAATAACAATAACAACAACCTCGGGATCGAGGGAAGGATTTCAGAATTTGAAAA
CCTGTATTTTCAGGGCCATATGGCATTGAATATTCCCAAGAAGGATACCAGACCACAGACAGATGATGTC
TTAAATACAAAGGGTAATACTTTTGAAGATTTTTATTTGAAAAGAGAGCTGTTAATGGGTATTTTTGAAG
CCGGTTTTGAAAAACCATCCCCTATTCAAGAAGAGGCTATTCCGGTAGCAATAACTGGTAGAGACATATT
GGCCAGAGCAAAGAATGGTACAGGTAAGACAGCCGCATTTGTTATTCCTACGTTAGAGAAAGTCAAACCA
AAGTTGAATAAAATTCAGGCTTTGATCATGGTTCCCACAAGAGAGTTAGCTCTGCAAACTTCCCAAGTCG
TCCGTACATTGGGAAAACACTGTGGTATTTCATGTATGGTGACCACTGGTGGTACCAATTTGAGAGACGA
TATTCTAAGATTAAATGAAACAGTCCATATTTTGGTTGGTACTCCTGGTAGAGTGTTGGATTTAGCTTCG
AGAAAAGTAGCAGATCTGTCTGATTGTTCATTATTCATCATGGACGAAGCCGATAAAATGTTATCTCGTG
ACTTCAAGACAATAATTGAACAAATCTTATCCTTCTTACCTCCAACTCACCAATCTTTATTATTTAGCGC
TACTTTCCCACTAACGGTTAAGGAATTCATGGTTAAACATCTGCATAAGCCTTATGAAATTAATTTGATG
GAAGAATTGACTCTAAAGGGTATTACTCAATACTACGCCTTTGTTGAAGAAAGGCAAAAGCTACATTGTT
TAAATACTTTATTCTCTAAGCTTCAAATTAATCAAGCCATTATTTTTTGTAATTCTACTAACCGTGTCGA
ATTACTAGCCAAGAAAATCACTGATTTAGGCTATTCCTGTTATTACTCTCATGCAAGAATGAAGCAACAA
GAAAGAAATAAAGTTTTCCACGAATTTCGTCAAGGTAAGGTTCGTACATTGGTCTGCTCCGATTTATTGA
CCCGTGGTATCGATATTCAAGCCGTTAATGTCGTTATCAATTTCGATTTCCCCAAAACGGCAGAAACATA
TTTACATCGTATTGGTAGATCCGGTAGGTTTGGCCACTTGGGTTTAGCAATCAATTTGATTAACTGGAAT
GATCGGTTTAACCTTTATAAAATCGAACAAGAACTGGGCACTGAAATTGCGGCTATTCCGGCCACTATCG
ATAAGTCATTGTATGTGGCTGAAAATGACGAAACGGGATCCGGGTCTGGTTCAGGAATGGCCATGGTGAG
CAAGGGCGAGGAGCTGTTCACCGGGGTGGTGCCCATCCTGGTCGAGCTGGACGGCGACGTAAACGGCCAC
AAGTTCAGCGTGTCCGGCGAGGGCGAGGGCGATGCCACCTACGGCAAGCTGACCCTGAAGTTCATCTGCA
CCACCGGCAAGCTGCCCGTGCCCTGGCCCACCCTCGTGACCACCTTGACCTACGGCGTGCAGTGCTTCGC
CCGCTACCCCGACCACATGAAGCAGCACGACTTCTTCAAGTCCGCCATGCCCGAAGGCTACGTCCAGGAG
CGCACCATCTTCTTCAAGGACGACGGCAACTACAAGACCCGCGCCGAGGTGAAGTTCGAGGGCGACACCC
TGGTGAACCGCATCGAGCTGAAGGGCATCGACTTCAAGGAGGACGGCAACATCCTGGGGCACAAGCTGGA
GTACAACTACAACAGCCACAAGGTCTATATCACCGCCGACAAGCAGAAGAACGGCATCAAGGTGAACTTC
AAGACCCGCCACAACATCGAGGACGGCAGCGTGCAGCTCGCCGACCACTACCAGCAGAACACCCCCATCG
GCGACGGCCCCGTGCTGCTGCCCGACAACCACTACCTGAGCACCCAGTCCAAGCTGAGCAAAGACCCCAA
CGAGAAGCGCGATCACATGGTCCTGCTGGAGTTCGTGACCGCCGCCGGGATCACTCTCGGCATGGACGAG
CTGTACAAGGGAAGCGGCCGCGAAAACCTGTATTTTCAGGGCCATCATCATCATCATCACTGAAAGCTTG
GCACTGGCCGTCGTTTTACAACGTCGTGACTGGGAAAACCCTGGCGTTACCCAACTTAATCGCCTTGCAG
CACATCCCCCTTTCGCCAGCTGGCGTAATAGCGAAGAGGCCCGCACCGATCGCCCTTCCCAACAGTTGCG
CAGCCTGAATGGCGAATGGCAGCTTGGCTGTTTTGGCGGATGAGATAAGATTTTCAGCCTGATACAGATT
AAATCAGAACGCAGAAGCGGTCTGATAAAACAGAATTTGCCTGGCGGCAGTAGCGCGGTGGTCCCACCTG
ACCCCATGCCGAACTCAGAAGTGAAACGCCGTAGCGCCGATGGTAGTGTGGGGTCTCCCCATGCGAGAGT
AGGGAACTGCCAGGCATCAAATAAAACGAAAGGCTCAGTCGAAAGACTGGGCCTTTCGTTTTATCTGTTG
TTTGTCGGTGAACGCTCTCCTGAGTAGGACAAATCCGCCGGGAGCGGATTTGAACGTTGCGAAGCAACGG
CCCGGAGGGTGGCGGGCAGGACGCCCGCCATAAACTGCCAGGCATCAAATTAAGCAGAAGGCCATCCTGA
CGGATGGCCTTTTTGCGTTTCTACAAACTCTTTTGTTTATTTTTCTAAATACATTCAAATATGTATCCGC
TCATGAGACAATAACCCTGATAAATGCTTCAATAATATTGAAAAAGGAAGAGTATGAGTATTCAACATTT
CCGTGTCGCCCTTATTCCCTTTTTTGCGGCATTTTGCCTTCCTGTTTTTGCTCACCCAGAAACGCTGGTG
AAAGTAAAAGATGCTGAAGATCAGTTGGGTGCACGAGTGGGTTACATCGAACTGGATCTCAACAGCGGTA
AGATCCTTGAGAGTTTTCGCCCCGAAGAACGTTTCCCAATGATGAGCACTTTTAAAGTTCTGCTATGTGG
CGCGGTATTATCCCGTGTTGACGCCGGGCAAGAGCAACTCGGTCGCCGCATACACTATTCTCAGAATGAC
TTGGTTGAGTACTCACCAGTCACAGAAAAGCATCTTACGGATGGCATGACAGTAAGAGAATTATGCAGTG
CTGCCATAACCATGAGTGATAACACTGCGGCCAACTTACTTCTGACAACGATCGGAGGACCGAAGGAGCT
AACCGCTTTTTTGCACAACATGGGGGATCATGTAACTCGCCTTGATCGTTGGGAACCGGAGCTGAATGAA
GCCATACCAAACGACGAGCGTGACACCACGATGCCTGTAGCAATGGCAACAACGTTGCGCAAACTATTAA
CTGGCGAACTACTTACTCTAGCTTCCCGGCAACAATTAATAGACTGGATGGAGGCGGATAAAGTTGCAGG
ACCACTTCTGCGCTCGGCCCTTCCGGCTGGCTGGTTTATTGCTGATAAATCTGGAGCCGGTGAGCGTGGG
TCTCGCGGTATCATTGCAGCACTGGGGCCAGATGGTAAGCCCTCCCGTATCGTAGTTATCTACACGACGG
GGAGTCAGGCAACTATGGATGAACGAAATAGACAGATCGCTGAGATAGGTGCCTCACTGATTAAGCATTG
GTAACTGTCAGACCAAGTTTACTCATATATACTTTAGATTGATT
[38 nt withheld, positions 4945-4982]
A
[37 nt withheld, positions 4984-5020]
ATTTTGTTAAAATTCGCGTTAAATTTTTGTTAAATCAGCTCATTTTTTAACCAATAGGCCGAAATCGGCA
AAATCCCTTATAAATCAAAAGAATAGCCCGAGATAGGGT
[37 nt withheld, positions 5130-5166]
AAAGAACGTGGACTCCAACGTCAAAGG
[141 nt withheld, positions 5194-5334]
G
[125 nt withheld, positions 5336-5460]
AAAGGATCTAGGTGAAGATCCTTTTTGATAATCTCATGACCAAAATCCCTTAACGTGAGTTTTCGTTCCA
CTGAGCGTCAGACCCCGTAGAAAAGATCAAAGGATCTTCTTGAGATCCTTTTTTTCTGCGCGTAATCTGC
TGCTTGCAAACAAAAAAACCACCGCTACCAGCGGTGGTTTGTTTGCCGGATCAAGAGCTACCAACTCTTT
TTCCGAAGGTAACTGGCTTCAGCAGAGCGCAGATACCAAATACTGTCCTTCTAGTGTAGCCGTAGTTAGG
CCACCACTTCAAGAACTCTGTAGCACCGCCTACATACCTCGCTCTGCTAATCCTGTTACCAGTGGCTGCT
GCCAGTGGCGATAAGTCGTGTCTTACCGGGTTGGACTCAAGACGATAGTTACCGGATAAGGCGCAGCGGT
CGGGCTGAACGGGGGGTTCGTGCACACAGCCCAGCTTGGAGCGAACGACCTACACCGAACTGAGATACCT
ACAGCGTGAGCTATGAGAAAGCGCCACGCTTCCCGAAGGGAGAAAGGCGGACAGGTATCCGGTAAGCGGC
AGGGTCGGAACAGGAGAGCGCACGAGGGAGCTTCCAGGGGGAAACGCCTGGTATCTTTATAGTCCTGTCG
GGTTTCGCCACCTCTGACTTGAGCGTCGATTTTTGTGATGCTCGTCAGGGGGGCGGAGCCTATGGAAAAA
CGCCAGCAACGCGGCCTTTTTACGGTTCCTGGCCTTTTGCTGGCCTTTTGCTCACATGTTCTTTCCTGCG
TTATCCCCTGATTCTGTGGATAACCGTATTACCGCCTTTGAGTGAGCTGATACCGCTCGCCGCAGCCGAA
CGACCGAGCGCAGCGAGTCAGTGAGCGAGGAAGCGGAAGAGCGCCTGATGCGGTATTTTCTCCTTACGCA
TCTGTGCGGTATTTCACACCGCATGTGGTGCACTCTCAGTACACCGCATGTGGTGCACTCTCAGTACAAT
CTGCTCTGATGCCGCATAGTTAAGCCAGTATACACTCCGCTATCGCTACGTGACTGGGTCATGGCTGCGC
CCCGACACCCGCCAACACCCGCTGACGCGCCCTGACGGGCTTGTCTGCTCCCGGCATCCGCTTACAGACA
AGCTGTGACCGTCTCCGGGAGCTGCATGTGTCAGAGGTTTTCACCGTCATCACCGAAACGCGCGAGGCAG
CTGCGGTAAAGCTCATCAGCGTGGTCGTGCAGCGATTCACAGATGTCTGCCTGTTCATCCGCGTCCAGCT
CGTTGAGTTTCTCCAGAAGCGTTAATGTCTGGCTTCTGATAAAGCGGGCCATGTTAAGGGCGGTTTTTTC
CTGTTTGGTCACTGATGCCTCCGTGTAAGGGGGATTTCTGTTCATGGGGGTAATGATACCGATGAAACGA
GAGAGGATGCTCACGATACGGGTTACTGATGATGAACATGCCCGGTTACTGGAACGTTGTGAGGGTAAAC
AACTGGCGGTATGGATGCGGCGGGACCAGAGAAAAATCACTCAGGGTCAATGCCAGCGCTTCGTTAATAC
AGATGTAGGTGTTCCACAGGGTAGCCAGCAGCATCCTGCGATGCAGATCCGGAACATAATGGTGCAGGGC
GCTGACTTCCGCGTTTCCAGACTTTACGAAACACGGAAACCGAAGACCATTCATGTTGTTGCTCAGGTCG
CAGACGTTTTGCAGCAGCAGTCGCTTCACGTTCGCTCGCGTATCGGTGATTCATTCTGCTAACCAGTAAG
GCAACCCCGCCAGCCTAGCCGGGTCCTCAACGACAGGAGCACGATCATGCGCACCCGTGGCCAGGACCCA
ACGCTGCCCGAAATTCCGACACCATCGAATGGTGCAAAACCTTTCGCGGTATGGCATGATAGCGCCCGGA
AGAGAGTCAATTCAGGGTGGTGAATGTGAAACCAGTAACGTTATACGATGTCGCAGAGTATGCCGGTGTC
TCTTATCAGACCGTTTCCCGCGTGGTGAACCAGGCCAGCCACGTTTCTGCGAAAACGCGGGAAAAAGTGG
AAGCGGCGATGGCGGAGCTGAATTACATTCCCAACCGCGTGGCACAACAACTGGCGGGCAAACAGTCGTT
GCTGATTGGCGTTGCCACCTCCAGTCTGGCCCTGCACGCGCCGTCGCAAATTGTCGCGGCGATTAAATCT
CGCGCCGATCAACTGGGTGCCAGCGTGGTGGTGTCGATGGTAGAACGAAGCGGCGTCGAAGCCTGTAAAG
CGGCGGTGCACAATCTTCTCGCGCAACGCGTCAGTGGGCTGATCATTAACTATCCGCTGGATGACCAGGA
TGCCATTGCTGTGGAAGCTGCCTGCACTAATGTTCCGGCGTTATTTCTTGATGTCTCTGACCAGACACCC
ATCAACAGTATTATTTTCTCCCATGAAGACGGTACGCGACTGGGCGTGGAGCATCTGGTCGCATTGGGTC
ACCAGCAAATCGCGCTGTTAGCGGGCCCATTAAGTTCTGTCTCGGCGCGTCTGCGTCTGGCTGGCTGGCA
TAAATATCTCACTCGCAATCAAATTCAGCCGATAGCGGAACGGGAAGGCGACTGGAGTGCCATGTCCGGT
TTTCAACAAACCATGCAAATGCTGAATGAGGGCATCGTTCCCACTGCGATGCTGGTTGCCAACGATCAGA
TGGCGCTGGGCGCAATGCGCGCCATTACCGAGTCCGGGCTGCGCGTTGGTGCGGATATCTCGGTAGTGGG
ATACGACGATACCGAAGACAGCTCATGTTATATCCCGCCGTTAACCACCATCAAACAGGATTTTCGCCTG
CTGGGGCAAACCAGCGTGGACCGCTTGCTGCAACTCTCTCAGGGCCAGGCGGTGAAGGGCAATCAGCTGT
TGCCCGTCTCACTGGTGAAAAGAAAAACCACCCTGGCGCCCAATACGCAAACCGCCTCTCCCCGCGCGTT
GGCCGATTCATTAATGCAGCTGGCACGACAGGTTTCCCGACTGGAAAGCGGGCAGTGAGCGCAACGCAAT
TAATGTAAGTTAGCTCACTCATTAGGCACAATTCTCATGTTTGACAGCTTATCATCGACTGCACGGTGCA
CCAATGCTTCTGGCGTCAGGCAGCCATCGGAAGCTGTGGTATGGCTGTGCAGGTCGTAAATCACTGCATA
ATTCGTGTCGCTCAAGGCGCACTCCCGTTCTGGATAATGTTTTTTGCGCCGACATCATAA
